>Addgene plasmid #152381 | pGBW-m4134212 | depositor full sequence | sequence record 295393 | Full Sequence
CACCATGAAATTCTTAGTGTTTCTTGGGATCATTACAACGGTCGCAGCTTTTCATCAGGAATGCAGCCTA
CAATCGTGTACCCAGCACCAGCCGTACGTTGTGGACGATCCTTGCCCCATCCACTTCTATTCTAAGTGGT
ACATACGGGTAGGCGCGAGGAAGAGTGCACCACTCATTGAGTTGTGTGTGGACGAGGCCGGTTCAAAATC
CCCAATCCAGTATATAGATATTGGAAATTACACTGTCTCCTGTCTGCCCTTCACCATCAACTGCCAAGAA
CCTAAGCTGGGAAGCCTCGTTGTGAGATGCTCTTTTTATGAGGATTTTCTTGAATACCACGACGTCCGTG
TGGTTCTGGACTTCATTGAAAACCTTTACTTTCAGTCGGGACGGCGAATCCCGGGGCTGATAAATCCCTG
GAAAAGGAGATGGAAGAAGAACTTTATTGCAGTGTCTGCGGCTAACCGGTTCAAAAAGATCAGTTCAAGC
GGCGCCCTAGATTACGACATTCCTACGACCGCCTCCGAGAATCTCTATTTCCAGGGTGAATTTGGCTTGG
CACAACATGACGAGGCCGTCGATAACAAGTTTAATAAAGAACAGCAGAACGCTTTCTATGAGATCCTTCA
CTTACCAAATCTGAACGAAGAGCAACGCAACGCTTTCATTCAGAGCCTGAAAGACGATCCCTCGCAGTCT
GCAAATCTCCTGGCCGAAGCCAAGAAGCTGAATGACGCACAGGCTCCAAAAGTTGATAACAAGTTTAACA
AGGAGCAGCAGAATGCTTTCTACGAGATATTGCACCTTCCTAATCTGAATGAGGAACAAAGAAATGCATT
TATCCAGTCCCTAAAAGACGATCCATCACAGAGTGCCAACCTGCTTGCGGAAGCCAAAAAGCTCAATGAT
GCCCAGGCCCCGAAAGTAGACGCGAACCATCAATAAGCTAGCTTGACTGACTGAGATACAGCGTACCTTC
AGCTCACAGACATGATAAGATACATTGATGAGTTTGGACAAACCACAACTAGAATGCAGTGAAAAAAATG
CTTTATTTGTGAAATTTGTGATGCTATTGCTTTATTTGTAACCATTATAAGCTGCAATAAACAAGTTAAC
AACAACAATTGCATTCATTTTATGTTTCAGGTTCAGGGGGAGGTGTGGGAGGTTTTTTAAAGCAAGTAAA
ACCTCTACAAATGTGGTATTGGCCCATCTCTATCGGTATCGTAGCATAACCCCTTGGGGCCTCTAAACGG
GTCTTGAGGGGTTTTTTGTGCCCCTCGGGCCGGATTGCTATCTACCGGCATTGGCGCAGAAAAAAATGCC
TGATGCGACGCTGCGCGTCTTATACTCCCACATATGCCAGATTCAGCAACGGATACGGCTTCCCCAACTT
GCCCACTTCCATACGTGTCCTCCTTACCAGAAATTTATCCTTAAGGTCGTCAGCTATCCTGCAGGCGATC
TCTCGATTTCGATCAAGACATTCCTTTAATGGTCTTTTCTGGACACCACTAGGGGTCAGAAGTAGTTCAT
CAAACTTTCTTCCCTCCCTAATCTCATTGGTTACCTTGGGCTATCGAAACTTAATTAACCAGTCAAGTCA
GCTACTTGGCGAGATCGACTTGTCTGGGTTTCGACTACGCTCAGAATTGCGTCAGTCAAGTTCGATCTGG
TCCTTGCTATTGCACCCGTTCTCCGATTACGAGTTTCATTTAAATCATGTGAGCAAAAGGCCAGCAAAAG
GCCAGGAACCGTAAAAAGGCCGCGTTGCTGGCGTTTTTCCATAGGCTCCGCCCCCCTGACGAGCATCACA
AAAATCGACGCTCAAGTCAGAGGTGGCGAAACCCGACAGGACTATAAAGATACCAGGCGTTTCCCCCTGG
AAGCTCCCTCGTGCGCTCTCCTGTTCCGACCCTGCCGCTTACCGGATACCTGTCCGCCTTTCTCCCTTCG
GGAAGCGTGGCGCTTTCTCATAGCTCACGCTGTAGGTATCTCAGTTCGGTGTAGGTCGTTCGCTCCAAGC
TGGGCTGTGTGCACGAACCCCCCGTTCAGCCCGACCGCTGCGCCTTATCCGGTAACTATCGTCTTGAGTC
CAACCCGGTAAGACACGACTTATCGCCACTGGCAGCAGCCACTGGTAACAGGATTAGCAGAGCGAGGTAT
GTAGGCGGTGCTACAGAGTTCTTGAAGTGGTGGCCTAACTACGGCTACACTAGAAGAACAGTATTTGGTA
TCTGCGCTCTGCTGAAGCCAGTTACCTTCGGAAAAAGAGTTGGTAGCTCTTGATCCGGCAAACAAACCAC
CGCTGGTAGCGGTGGTTTTTTTGTTTGCAAGCAGCAGATTACGCGCAGAAAAAAAGGATCTCAAGAAGAT
CCTTTGATCTTTTCTACGGGGTCTGACGCTCAGTGGAACGAAAACTCACGTTAAGGGATTTTGGTCATGA
GATTATCAAAAAGGATCTTCACCTAGATCCTTTTAAATTAAAAATGAAGTTTTAAATCAATCTAAAGTAT
ATATGAGTAAACTTGGTCTGACAGTTACCAATGCTTAATCAGTGAGGCACCTATCTCAGCGATCTGTCTA
TTTCGTTCATCCATAGTTGCATTTAAATTTCCGAACTCTCCAAGGCCCTCGTCGGAAAATCTTCAAACCT
TTCGTCCGATCCATCTTGCAGGCTACCTCTCGAACGAACTATCGCAAGTCTCTTGGCCGGCCTTGCGCCT
TGGCTATTGCTTGGCAGCGCCTATCGCCAGGTATTACTCCAATCCCGAATATCCGAGATCGGGATCACCC
GAGAGAAGTTCAACCTACATCCTCAATCCCGATCTATCCGAGATCCGAGGAATATCGAAATCGGGGCGCG
CCTGGCCTCCGCGCCGGGTTTTGGCGCCTCCCGCGGGCGCCCCCCTCGTCACGGCGAGCGCTGCCACGTC
AGACGAAGGGCGCAGGAGCGTCCTGATCCTTCCGCCCGGACGCTCAGGACAGCGGCCCGCTGCTCATAAG
ACTCGGCCTTAGAACCCCAGTATCAGCAGAAGGACATTTTAGGACGGGACTTGGGTGACTCTAGGGCACT
GGTTTTCTTTCCAGAGAGCGGAACAGGCGAGGAAAAGTAGTCCCTTCTCGGCGATTCTGCGGAGGGATCT
CCGTGGGGCGGTGAACGCCGATGATTATATAAGGACGCGCCGGGTGTGGCACAGCTAGTTCCGTCGCAGC
CGGGATTTGGGTCGCGGTTCTTGTTTGTGGATCGCTGTGATCGTCACTTGGTGAGTAGCGGGCTGCTGGG
CTGGCCGGGGCTTTCGTGGCCGCCGGGCCGCTCGGTGGGACGGAAGCGTGTGGAGAGACCGCCAAGGGCT
GTAGTCTGGGTCCGCGAGCAAGGTTGCCCTGAACTGGGGGTTGGGGGGAGCGCAGCAAAATGGCGGCTGT
TCCCGAGTCTTGAATGGAAGACGCTTGTGAGGCGGGCTGTGAGGTCGTTGAAACAAGGTGGGGGGCATGG
TGGGCGGCAAGAACCCAAGGTCTTGAGCCCTTCGCTAATGCGGGAAAGCTCTTATTCGGGTGAGATGGGC
TGGGCACCATCTGGGGACCCTGACGTGAAGTTTGTCACTGACTGGAGAACTCGGTTTGTCGTCTGTTGCG
GGGGCGGCAGTTATGGCGGTGCCGTTGGGCAGTGCACCCGTACCTTTGGGAGCGCGCGCCCTCGTCGTGT
CGTGACGTCACCCGTTCTGTTGGCTTATAATGCAGGGTGGGGCCACCTGCCGGTAGGTGTGCGGTAGGCT
TTTCTCCGTCGCAGGACGCAGGGTTCGGGCCTAGGGTAGGCTCTCCTGAATCGACAGGCGCCGGACCTCT
GGTGAGGGGAGGGATAAGTGAGGCGTCAGTTTCTTTGGTCGGTTTTATGTACCTATCTTCTTAAGTAGCT
GAAGCTCCGGTTTTGAACTATGCGCTCGGGGTTGGCGAGTGTGTTTTGTGAAGTTTTTTAGGCACCTTTT
GAAATGTAATCATTTGGGTCAATATGTAATTTTCAGTGTTAGACTTGTAAATTGTCCGCTAAATTCTGGC
CGTTTTTGGCTTTTTTGTTAGACAACATGACCGAGTACAAGCCCACGGTGCGCCTCGCCACCCGCGACGA
CGTCCCCAGGGCCGTACGCACCCTCGCCGCCGCGTTCGCCGACTACCCCGCCACGCGCCACACCGTCGAT
CCGGACCGCCACATCGAGCGGGTCACCGAGCTGCAAGAACTCTTCCTCACGCGCGTCGGGCTCGACATCG
GCAAGGTGTGGGTCGCGGACGACGGCGCCGCGGTGGCGGTCTGGACCACGCCGGAGAGCGTCGAAGCGGG
GGCGGTGTTCGCCGAGATCGGCCCGCGCATGGCCGAGTTGAGCGGTTCCCGGCTGGCCGCGCAGCAACAG
ATGGAGGGCCTCCTGGCGCCGCACCGGCCCAAGGAGCCCGCGTGGTTCCTGGCCACCGTCGGCGTCTCGC
CCGACCACCAGGGCAAGGGTCTGGGCAGCGCCGTCGTGCTCCCCGGAGTGGAGGCCGCCGAGCGCGCCGG
GGTGCCCGCCTTCCTGGAGACCTCCGCGCCCCGCAACCTCCCCTTCTACGAGCGGCTCGGCTTCACCGTC
ACCGCCGACGTCGAGGTGCCCGAAGGACCGCGCACCTGGTGCATGACCCGCAAGCCCGGTGCCTAGGCTA
GTATGTAAGCCTAGTCTTAGATAATAAAATCGCTATCCATCGAAGATGGATGTGTGTTGGTTTTTTGTGT
GTGTAACGCTAGGCGCGCCTGGTGTACCGAGAACGATCCTCTCAGTGCGAGTCTCGACGATCCATATCGT
TGCTTGGCAGTCAGCCAGTCGGAATCCAGCTTGGGACCCAGGAAGTCCAATCGTCAGATATTGTACTCAA
GCCTGGTCACGGCAGCGTACCGATCTGTTTAAACCTAGATATTGATAGTCTGATCGGTCAACGTATAATC
GAGTCCTAGCTTTTGCAAACATCTATCAAGAGACAGGATCAGCAGGAGGCTTTCGCATGAGTATTCAACA
TTTCCGTGTCGCCCTTATTCCCTTTTTTGCGGCATTTTGCCTTCCTGTTTTTGCTCACCCAGAAACGCTG
GTGAAAGTAAAAGATGCTGAAGATCAGTTGGGTGCGCGAGTGGGTTACATCGAACTGGATCTCAACAGCG
GTAAGATCCTTGAGAGTTTTCGCCCCGAAGAACGCTTTCCAATGATGAGCACTTTTAAAGTTCTGCTATG
TGGCGCGGTATTATCCCGTATTGACGCCGGGCAAGAGCAACTCGGTCGCCGCATACACTATTCTCAGAAT
GACTTGGTTGAGTATTCACCAGTCACAGAAAAGCATCTTACGGATGGCATGACAGTAAGAGAATTATGCA
GTGCTGCCATAACCATGAGTGATAACACTGCGGCCAACTTACTTCTGACAACGATTGGAGGACCGAAGGA
GCTAACCGCTTTTTTGCACAACATGGGGGATCATGTAACTCGCCTTGATCGTTGGGAACCGGAGCTGAAT
GAAGCCATACCAAACGACGAGCGTGACACCACGATGCCTGTAGCAATGGCAACAACCTTGCGTAAACTAT
TAACTGGCGAACTACTTACTCTAGCTTCCCGGCAACAGTTGATAGACTGGATGGAGGCGGATAAAGTTGC
AGGACCACTTCTGCGCTCGGCCCTTCCGGCTGGCTGGTTTATTGCTGATAAATCTGGAGCCGGTGAGCGT
GGGTCTCGCGGTATCATTGCAGCACTGGGGCCAGATGGTAAGCCCTCCCGTATCGTAGTTATCTACACGA
CGGGGAGTCAGGCAACTATGGATGAACGAAATAGACAGATCGCTGAGATAGGTGCCTCACTGATTAAGCA
TTGGTAACCGATTCTAGGTGCATTGGCGCAGAAAAAAATGCCTGATGCGACGCTGCGCGTCTTATACTCC
CACATATGCCAGATTCAGCAACGGATACGGCTTCCCCAACTTGCCCACTTCCATACGTGTCCTCCTTACC
AGAAATTTATCCTTAAGATCGTTTAAACTCGACTCTGGCTCTATCGAATCTCCGTCGTTTCGAGCTTACG
CGAACAGCCGTGGCGCTCATTTGCTCGTCGGGCATCGAATCTCGTCAGCTATCGTCAGCTTACCTTTTTG
GCAGCGATCGCGGCTCCCGACATCTTGGACCATTAGCTCCACAGGTATCTTCTTCCCTCTAGTGGTCATA
ACAGCAGCTTCAGCTACCTCTCAATTCAAAAAACCCCTCAAGACCCGTTTAGAGGCCCCAAGGGGTTATG
CTATCAATCGTTGCGTTACACACACAAAAAACCAACACACATCCATCTTCGATGGATAGCGATTTTATTA
TCTAACTGCTGATCGAGTGTAGCCAGATCTAGTAATCAATTACGGGGTCATTAGTTCATAGCCCATATAT
GGAGTTCCGCGTTACATAACTTACGGTAAATGGCCCGCCTGGCTGACCGCCCAACGACCCCCGCCCATTG
ACGTCAATAATGACGTATGTTCCCATAGTAACGCCAATAGGGACTTTCCATTGACGTCAATGGGTGGAGT
ATTTACGGTAAACTGCCCACTTGGCAGTACATCAAGTGTATCATATGCCAAGTACGCCCCCTATTGACGT
CAATGACGGTAAATGGCCCGCCTGGCATTATGCCCAGTACATGACCTTATGGGACTTTCCTACTTGGCAG
TACATCTACGTATTAGTCATCGCTATTACCATGCTGATGCGGTTTTGGCAGTACATCAATGGGCGTGGAT
AGCGGTTTGACTCACGGGGATTTCCAAGTCTCCACCCCATTGACGTCAATGGGAGTTTGTTTTGGCACCA
AAATCAACGGGACTTTCCAAAATGTCGTAACAACTCCGCCCCATTGACGCAAATGGGCGGTAGGCGTGTA
CGGTGGGAGGTCTATATAAGCAGAGCTGGTTTAGTGAACCGTCAGATCAGATCTTTGTCGATCCTACCAT
CCACTCGACACACCCGCCAGCGGCCGC
Features (pLannotate 1.2.2; 21 found; start..end, strand, type, name):
      5..367     +  CDS            NS8_SARS2: Experimental evidence at protein level: Swiss-Prot protein existence level 1. Plays a role in modulating host immune response (PubMed:31986261). Binds to IL17RA receptor, leading to IL17 pathway activation and an increased secretion of pro-inflammatory factors. Contributes to cytokine storm during COVID-19 infection. From Severe acute respiratory syndrome coronavirus 2 (2019-nCoV) (SARS-CoV-2).
    422..499     +  CDS            MYLK2 (fragment): MYLK2_HUMAN - Experimental evidence at protein level: Swiss-Prot protein existence level 1. Implicated in the level of global muscle contraction and cardiac function. Phosphorylates a specific serine in the N-terminus of a myosin light chain. From Homo sapiens (Human).
    581..931     +  CDS            spa (fragment): SPA_STAAU - Experimental evidence at protein level: Swiss-Prot protein existence level 1. Plays a role in the inhibition of the host innate and adaptive immune responses. Possesses five immunoglobulin-binding domains that capture both the fragment crystallizable region (Fc region) and the Fab region (part of Ig that identifies antigen) of immunoglobulins (By similarity). In turn, Staphylococcus aureus is protected from phagocytic killing via inhibition of Ig Fc region. In addition, the host elicited B-cell response is prevented due to a decrease of antibody-secreting cell proliferation that en
    996..1117    -  polyA_signal   SV40 poly(A) signal: SV40 polyadenylation signal
   1140..1209    -  CDS            large T antigen (fragment): large T antigen from SV40 (simian virus 40)
   1232..1278    +  terminator     T7 terminator: transcription terminator for bacteriophage T7 RNA polymerase
   1308..1444    +  terminator     rrnG terminator: transcription terminator from the E. coli ribosomal RNA rrnG operon (Albrechtsen et al., 1991)
   1489..1560    +  misc_feature   3' β-globin insulator: insulator downstream of the human β-globin locus (Farrell et al., 2002)
   1786..2374    -  rep_origin     ori: high-copy-number ColE1/pMB1/pBR322/pUC origin of replication
   2546..2610    -  CDS            bla(M) (fragment): β-lactamase lacking the signal sequence; bla(M); allows cytosolic expression of β-lactamase
   2874..4083    +  promoter       UbC promoter: human ubiquitin C promoter
   4087..4684    +  CDS            PuroR (fragment): puromycin N-acetyltransferase; pac from Streptomyces; confers resistance to puromycin
   4713..4761    +  polyA_signal   poly(A) signal: synthetic polyadenylation signal
   5027..5887    +  CDS            AmpR: β-lactamase; bla; confers resistance to ampicillin, carbenicillin, and related antibiotics
   5900..6036    +  terminator     rrnG terminator: transcription terminator from the E. coli ribosomal RNA rrnG operon (Albrechtsen et al., 1991)
   6181..6252    +  misc_feature   5' β-globin insulator: insulator upstream of the human β-globin locus (Farrell et al., 2002)
   6257..6303    -  terminator     T7 terminator: transcription terminator for bacteriophage T7 RNA polymerase
   6321..6369    -  polyA_signal   poly(A) signal: synthetic polyadenylation signal
   6450..6753    +  enhancer       CMV enhancer: human cytomegalovirus immediate early enhancer
   6826..6843    -  promoter       CMV promoter (fragment): human cytomegalovirus (CMV) immediate early promoter
   6906..6957    +  promoter       CMVd2 promoter: truncated human cytomegalovirus (CMV) immediate early promoter that yields moderately reduced expression relative to the full-length promoter
