[The description below was written by a language model from this plasmid's Addgene catalogue record and pLannotate feature annotations shown in this document.]
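Description:
pGBW-m4134212 is a mammalian expression plasmid built on the pTwist_CMV_Puro_6 backbone to express the wild-type SARS-CoV-2 ORF8 accessory protein. In bacteria it is maintained at high copy through a ColE1/pUC-type origin and selected with ampicillin via a full-length β-lactamase gene. A second short bla-like fragment annotated near the origin appears to be a remnant rather than a functional marker. For selection in mammalian cells, the plasmid carries a separate cassette in which the human ubiquitin C promoter drives puromycin N-acetyltransferase, followed by a synthetic poly(A) signal.

The ORF8 coding sequence sits at the start of the sequence record, immediately downstream of the CMV enhancer and promoter elements, which lie at the end of the circular map. The annotation software resolves the promoter only as a fragment and a truncated CMV variant, while the catalogue simply lists CMV. ORF8 is fused at its C terminus to a backbone-encoded, TEV-cleavable TAP tag. The feature table is consistent with this: the MYLK2 fragment most likely corresponds to a calmodulin-binding peptide and the Staphylococcus aureus protein A fragment to IgG-binding domains, the two modules of a classical tandem affinity purification tag. The TEV site itself is not annotated. The transcript ends at an SV40 polyadenylation signal. The expression unit is flanked by β-globin insulator elements, T7 and rrnG terminators and a synthetic poly(A) signal, which help isolate it from transcription elsewhere in the plasmid.

The record states the purpose only as mammalian expression of ORF8. The tag design suits two-step affinity purification of the protein and its associated host factors, and puromycin selection allows enrichment of transfected cells or derivation of stable lines.
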