Addgene plasmid #152381: pGBW-m4134212
Purpose: Mammalian expression plasmid for SARS-CoV-2 ORF8 protein
Depositing lab: Ginkgo Bioworks & Benjie Chen. Depositing organization: Ginkgo Bioworks.
Backbone
  Vector backbone: pTwist_CMV_Puro_6
  Backbone size w/o insert (bp): 6080
  Vector type: Mammalian Expression
  Selectable markers: Puromycin
Growth in bacteria
  Bacterial resistance: Ampicillin, 100 μg/mL
  Growth temperature: 37°C
  Growth strain: DH5alpha
  Copy number: High Copy
Gene/Insert
  Gene/Insert name: SARS-CoV-2 ORF8 protein
  Species: Severe acute respiratory syndrome coronavirus 2
  Insert size (bp): 359
  Mutation: wt
  Entrez Gene: ORF8 (a.k.a. GU280_gp09)
  Promoter: CMV
  Tag / fusion protein: Cleavable TEV;TapTag (C terminal on backbone)
  Cloning method: Unknown
Resource information
  A portion of this plasmid was derived from a plasmid made by: GinkgoBioworks
Depositor comments: NCBI reference sequence: YP_009724396.1
How to cite: pGBW-m4134212 was a gift from Ginkgo Bioworks & Benjie Chen (Addgene plasmid # 152381 ; http://n2t.net/addgene:152381 ; RRID:Addgene_152381)
